>Addgene plasmid #43891 | MLM2579 | depositor full sequence | sequence record 59238 | MLM2579 sequence 6770 bps
TGCGCAACGTTGTTGCCATTGCTACAGGCATCGTGGTGTCACGCTCGTCGTTTGGTATGGCTTCATTCAG
CTCCGGTTCCCAACGATCAAGGCGAGTTACATGATCCCCCATGTTGTGCAAAAAAGCGGTTAGCTCCTTC
GGTCCTCCGATCGTTGTCAGAAGTAAGTTGGCCGCAGTGTTATCACTCATGGTTATGGCAGCACTGCATA
ATTCTCTTACTGTCATGCCATCCGTAAGATGCTTTTCTGTGACTGGTGAGTACTCAACCAAGTCATTCTG
AGAATAGTGTATGCGGCGACCGAGTTGCTCTTGCCCGGCGTCAATACGGGATAATACCGCGCCACATAGC
AGAACTTTAAAAGTGCTCATCATTGGAAAACGTTCTTCGGGGCGAAAACTCTCAAGGATCTTACCGCTGT
TGAGATCCAGTTCGATGTAACCCACTCGTGCACCCAACTGATCTTCAGCATCTTTTACTTTCACCAGCGT
TTCTGGGTGAGCAAAAACAGGAAGGCAAAATGCCGCAAAAAAGGGAATAAGGGCGACACGGAAATGTTGA
ATACTCATACTCTTCCTTTTTCAATATTATTGAAGCATTTATCAGGGTTATTGTCTCATGAGCGGATACA
TATTTGAATGTATTTAGAAAAATAAACAAATAGGGGTTCCGCGCACATTTCCCCGAAAAGTGCCACCTGA
CGTCGACGGATCGGGAGATCGATCTCCCGATCCCCTAGGGTCGACTCTCAGTACAATCTGCTCTGATGCC
GCATAGTTAAGCCAGTATCTGCTCCCTGCTTGTGTGTTGGAGGTCGCTGAGTAGTGCGCGAGCAAAATTT
AAGCTACAACAAGGCAAGGCTTGACCGACAATTGCATGAAGAATCTGCTTAGGGTTAGGCGTTTTGCGCT
GCTTCGCTAGTCGTGAGGCTCCGGTGCCCGTCAGTGGGCAGAGCGCACATCGCCCACAGTCCCCGAGAAG
TTGGGGGGAGGGGTCGGCAATTGAACCGGTGCCTAGAGAAGGTGGCGCGGGGTAAACTGGGAAAGTGATG
TCGTGTACTGGCTCCGCCTTTTTCCCGAGGGTGGGGGAGAACCGTATATAAGTGCAGTAGTCGCCGTGAA
CGTTCTTTTTCGCAACGGGTTTGCCGCCAGAACACAGGTAAGTGCCGTGTGTGGTTCCCGCGGGCCTGGC
CTCTTTACGGGTTATGGCCCTTGCGTGCCTTGAATTACTTCCACCTGGCTGCAGTACGTGATTCTTGATC
CCGAGCTTCGGGTTGGAAGTGGGTGGGAGAGTTCGAGGCCTTGCGCTTAAGGAGCCCCTTCGCCTCGTGC
TTGAGTTGAGGCCTGGCCTGGGCGCTGGGGCCGCCGCGTGCGAATCTGGTGGCACCTTCGCGCCTGTCTC
GCTGCTTTCGATAAGTCTCTAGCCATTTAAAATTTTTGATGACCTGCTGCGACGCTTTTTTTCTGGCAAG
ATAGTCTTGTAAATGCGGGCCAAGATCTGCACACTGGTATTTCGGTTTTTGGGGCCGCGGGCGGCGACGG
GGCCCGTGCGTCCCAGCGCACATGTTCGGCGAGGCGGGGCCTGCGAGCGCGGCCACCGAGAATCGGACGG
GGGTAGTCTCAAGCTGGCCGGCCTGCTCTGGTGCCTGGCCTCGCGCCGCCGTGTATCGCCCCGCCCTGGG
CGGCAAGGCTGGCCCGGTCGGCACCAGTTGCGTGAGCGGAAAGATGGCCGCTTCCCGGCCCTGCTGCAGG
GAGCTCAAAATGGAGGACGCGGCGCTCGGGAGAGCGGGCGGGTGAGTCACCCACACAAAGGAAAAGGGCC
TTTCCGTCCTCAGCCGTCGCTTCATGTGACTCCACGGAGTACCGGGCGCCGTCCAGGCACCTCGATTAGT
TCTCGAGCTTTTGGAGTACGTCGTCTTTAGGTTGGGGGGAGGGGTTTTATGCGATGGAGTTTCCCCACAC
TGAGTGGGTGGAGACTGAAGTTAGGCCAGCTTGGCACTTGATGTAATTCTCCTTGGAATTTGCCCTTTTT
GAGTTTGGATCTTGGTTCATTCTCAAGCCTCAGACAGTGGTTCAAAGTTTTTTTCTTCCATTTCAGGTGT
CGTGAAGCGGCCGCCACCATGGCCCCCAAGAAGAAGAGGAAGGTGGGCATTCACCGCGGGGTACCTATGG
TGGACTTGAGGACACTCGGTTATTCGCAACAGCAACAGGAGAAAATCAAGCCTAAGGTCAGGAGCACCGT
CGCGCAACACCACGAGGCGCTTGTGGGGCATGGCTTCACTCATGCGCATATTGTCGCGCTTTCACAGCAC
CCTGCGGCGCTTGGGACGGTGGCTGTCAAATACCAAGATATGATTGCGGCCCTGCCCGAAGCCACGCACG
AGGCAATTGTAGGGGTCGGTAAACAGTGGTCGGGAGCGCGAGCACTTGAGGCGCTGCTGACTGTGGCGGG
TGAGCTTAGGGGGCCTCCGCTCCAGCTCGACACCGGGCAGCTGCTGAAGATCGCGAAGAGAGGGGGAGTA
ACAGCGGTAGAGGCAGTGCACGCCTGGCGCAATGCGCTCACCGGGGCCCCCTTGAACAGAGACGATCTAG
AGCTAGACGTCTCGCTGACACCCGAACAGGTGGTCGCCATTGCTAGCAACGGGGGAGGACGGCCAGCCTT
GGAGAGCATTGTGGCCCAGCTGTCCAGGCCGGACCCTGCCCTGGCCGCGTTAACCAACGACCACCTCGTC
GCCTTGGCCTGCCTCGGCGGACGTCCTGCGCTGGATGCAGTGAAAAAGGGATTGCCGCACGCGCCGGCCT
TGATCAAAAGAACCAATCGCCGTATTCCCGAACGCACATCCCATCGCGTTGCCGACCACGCGCAAGTGGT
TCGCGTGCTGGGTTTTTTCCAGTGCCACTCCCACCCAGCGCAAGCATTTGATGACGCCATGACGCAGTTC
GGGATGAGCGGAGGAGGATCCCCCATGGAGTTCCAGTACCTGCCAGATACAGACGATCGTCACCGGATTG
AGGAGAAACGTAAAAGGACATATGAGACCTTCAAGAGCATCATGAAGAAGAGTCCTTTCAGCGGACCCAC
CGACCCCCGGCCTCCACCTCGACGCATTGCTGTGCCTTCCCGCAGCTCAGCTTCTGTCCCCAAGCCAGCA
CCCCAGCCCTATCCCTTTACGTCATCCCTGAGCACCATCAACTATGATGAGTTTCCCACCATGGTGTTTC
CTTCTGGGCAGATCAGCCAGGCCTCGGCCTTGGCCCCGGCCCCTCCCCAAGTCCTGCCCCAGGCTCCAGC
CCCTGCCCCTGCTCCAGCCATGGTATCAGCTCTGGCCCAGGCCCCAGCCCCTGTCCCAGTCCTAGCCCCA
GGCCCTCCTCAGGCTGTGGCCCCACCTGCCCCCAAGCCCACCCAGGCTGGGGAAGGAACGCTGTCAGAGG
CCCTGCTGCAGCTGCAGTTTGATGATGAAGACCTGGGGGCCTTGCTTGGCAACAGCACAGACCCAGCTGT
GTTCACAGACCTGGCATCCGTCGATAACTCCGAGTTTCAGCAGCTGCTGAACCAGGGCATACCTGTGGCC
CCCCACACAACTGAGCCCATGCTGATGGAGTACCCTGAGGCTATAACTCGCCTAGTGACAGGGGCCCAGA
GGCCCCCCGACCCAGCTCCTGCTCCACTGGGGGCCCCGGGGCTCCCCAATGGCCTCCTTTCAGGAGATGA
AGACTTCTCCTCCATTGCGGACATGGACTTCTCAGCCCTGCTGAGTCAGATCAGCTCTTAATTAATTGTT
TATTGCAGCTTATAATGGTTACAAATAAAGCAATAGCATCACAAATTTCACAAATAAAGCATTTTTTTCA
CTGCATTCTAGTTGTGGTTTGTCCAAACTCATCAATGTATCTTATGAATTCCGATTAAGTCGACCCTGTG
GAATGTGTGTCAGTTAGGGTGTGGAAAGTCCCCAGGCTCCCCAGCAGGCAGAAGTATGCAAAGCATGCAT
CTCAATTAGTCAGCAACCAGGTGTGGAAAGTCCCCAGGCTCCCCAGCAGGCAGAAGTATGCAAAGCATGC
ATCTCAATTAGTCAGCAACCATAGTCCCGCCCCTAACTCCGCCCATCCCGCCCCTAACTCCGCCCAGTTC
CGCCCATTCTCCGCCCCATGGCTGACTAATTTTTTTTATTTATGCAGAGGCCGAGGCCGCCTCGGCTTCT
GAGCTATTCCAGAAGTAGTGAGGAGGCTTTTTTGGAGGCCTAGGCTTTTGCAAAAAGCTTACCATGACCG
AGTACAAGCCCACGGTGCGCCTCGCCACCCGCGACGACGTCCCCAGGGCCGTACGCACCCTCGCCGCCGC
GTTCGCCGACTACCCCGCCACGCGCCACACCGTCGATCCGGACCGCCACATCGAGCGGGTCACCGAGCTG
CAAGAACTCTTCCTCACGCGCGTCGGGCTCGACATCGGCAAGGTGTGGGTCGCGGACGACGGCGCCGCGG
TGGCGGTCTGGACCACGCCGGAGAGCGTCGAAGCGGGGGCGGTGTTCGCCGAGATCGGCCCGCGCATGGC
CGAGTTGAGCGGTTCCCGGCTGGCCGCGCAGCAACAGATGGAAGGCCTCCTGGCGCCGCACCGGCCCAAG
GAGCCCGCGTGGTTCCTGGCCACCGTCGGCGTGTCGCCCGACCACCAGGGCAAGGGTCTGGGCAGCGCCG
TCGTGCTCCCCGGAGTGGAGGCGGCCGAGCGCGCCGGGGTGCCCGCCTTCCTGGAGACCTCCGCGCCCCG
CAACCTCCCCTTCTACGAGCGGCTCGGCTTCACCGTCACCGCCGACGTCGAGTGCCCGAAGGACCGCGCG
ACCTGGTGCATGACCCGCAAGCCCGGTGCCTGACGCCCGCCCCACGACCCGCAGCGCCCGACCGAAAGGA
GCGCACGACCCCATGCATCGCGAAGGTAAGCCTATCCCTAACCCTCTCCTCGGTCTCGATTCTACGCGTA
CCGGTCATCATCACCATCACCATTGAGTTTAAACCCGCTGATCAGCCTCGACTGTGCCTTCTAGTTGCCA
GCCATCTGTTGTTTGCCCCTCCCCCGTGCCTTCCTTGACCCTGGAAGGTGCCACTCCCACTGTCCTTTCC
TAATAAAATGAGGAAATTGCATCGCATTGTCTGAGTAGGTGTCATTCTATTCTGGGGGGTGGGGTGGGGC
AGGACAGCAAGGGGGAGGATTGGGAAGACAATAGCAGGCATGCTGGGGATGCGGTGGGCTCCATGGCTTC
TGAGGCGGAAAGAACCAGCTGGGGCTCGATACCGTCGACCTCTAGCTAGAGCTTGGCGTAATCATGGTCA
TAGCTGTTTCCTGTGTGAAATTGTTATCCGCTCACAATTCCACACAACATACGAGCCGGAAGCATAAAGT
GTAAAGCCTAGGGTGCCTAATGAGTGAGCTAACTCACATTAATTGCGTTGCGCTCACTGCCCGCTTTCCA
GTCGGGAAACCTGTCGTGCCAGCTGCATTAATGAATCGGCCAACGCGCGGGGAGAGGCGGTTTGCGTATT
GGGCGCTCTTCCGCTTCCTCGCTCACTGACTCGCTGCGCTCGGTCGTTCGGCTGCGGCGAGCGGTATCAG
CTCACTCAAAGGCGGTAATACGGTTATCCACAGAATCAGGGGATAACGCAGGAAAGAACATGTGAGCAAA
AGGCCAGCAAAAGGCCAGGAACCGTAAAAAGGCCGCGTTGCTGGCGTTTTTCCATAGGCTCCGCCCCCCT
GACGAGCATCACAAAAATCGACGCTCAAGTCAGAGGTGGCGAAACCCGACAGGACTATAAAGATACCAGG
CGTTTCCCCCTGGAAGCTCCCTCGTGCGCTCTCCTGTTCCGACCCTGCCGCTTACCGGATACCTGTCCGC
CTTTCTCCCTTCGGGAAGCGTGGCGCTTTCTCAATGCTCACGCTGTAGGTATCTCAGTTCGGTGTAGGTC
GTTCGCTCCAAGCTGGGCTGTGTGCACGAACCCCCCGTTCAGCCCGACCGCTGCGCCTTATCCGGTAACT
ATCGTCTTGAGTCCAACCCGGTAAGACACGACTTATCGCCACTGGCAGCAGCCACTGGTAACAGGATTAG
CAGAGCGAGGTATGTAGGCGGTGCTACAGAGTTCTTGAAGTGGTGGCCTAACTACGGCTACACTAGAAGG
ACAGTATTTGGTATCTGCGCTCTGCTGAAGCCAGTTACCTTCGGAAAAAGAGTTGGTAGCTCTTGATCCG
GCAAACAAACCACCGCTGGTAGCGGTGGTTTTTTTGTTTGCAAGCAGCAGATTACGCGCAGAAAAAAAGG
ATCTCAAGAAGATCCTTTGATCTTTTCTACGGGGTCTGACGCTCAGTGGAACGAAAACTCACGTTAAGGG
ATTTTGGTCATGAGATTATCAAAAAGGATCTTCACCTAGATCCTTTTAAATTAAAAATGAAGTTTTAAAT
CAATCTAAAGTATATATGAGTAAACTTGGTCTGACAGTTACCAATGCTTAATCAGTGAGGCACCTATCTC
AGCGATCTGTCTATTTCGTTCATCCATAGTTGCCTGACTCCCCGTCGTGTAGATAACTACGATACGGGAG
GGCTTACCATCTGGCCCCAGTGCTGCAATGATACCGCGAGACCCACGCTCACCGGCTCCAGATTTATCAG
CAATAAACCAGCCAGCCGGAAGGGCCGAGCGCAGAAGTGGTCCTGCAACTTTATCCGCCTCCATCCAGTC
TATTAATTGTTGCCGGGAAGCTAGAGTAAGTAGTTCGCCAGTTAATAGTT
Features (pLannotate 1.2.2; 19 found; start..end, strand, type, name):
    569..673     -  promoter       AmpR promoter: bla
    744..788     -  misc_feature   bom (fragment): basis of mobility region from pBR322
    927..2105    +  promoter       EF-1α promoter: strong constitutive promoter for human elongation factor EF-1α
   2170..2670    +  CDS            avrXa10 (fragment): AVX10_XANOO - Experimental evidence at protein level: Swiss-Prot protein existence level 1. Avirulence protein. Induces the hypersensitive response (HR)in rice plants carrying the resistance gene Xa10. Activity depends on the presence of the core repeat domains; replacement with repeat domains from other proteins (AvrBs3 of X.euvesicatoria (AC P14727) or AvrXa7 of this organism) does not elicit the HR. Probably acts as a transcription factor in its host plant (rice) to induce plant resistance or disease. From Xanthomonas oryzae pv. oryzae.
   2665..2949    +  CDS            avrBs3 (fragment): AVRB3_XANEU - Experimental evidence at protein level: Swiss-Prot protein existence level 1. Avirulence protein. Acts as a transcription factor in C.annuum plants. In susceptible plants lacking the Bs3 resistance gene induces expression of a number of genes, including genes homologous to a family of auxin-induced genes, alpha-expansin genes, pectate lyase, anthocyanidin glucoside rhamnosyl transferase and at least one transcription factor, UPA20. Their expression leads to plant hypertrophy in mesophyll cells, probably mainly mediated by UPA20 (PubMed:17962565). In resistant plants induces the h
   3397..3767    +  CDS            RelA (p65) AD (fragment): transcriptional activation domain of human RelA, also known as p65 (O'Shea and Perkins, 2008)
   3776..3894    +  polyA_signal   SV40 poly(A) signal: SV40 polyadenylation signal
   3925..4254    +  promoter       SV40 promoter: SV40 enhancer and early promoter
   4264..4863    +  CDS            PuroR: puromycin N-acetyltransferase; pac from Streptomyces; confers resistance to puromycin
   4925..4966    +  CDS            V5 tag: epitope tag from simian virus 5
   5022..5229    +  polyA_signal   bGH poly(A) signal: bovine growth hormone polyadenylation signal
   5250..5271    +  promoter       SV40 promoter (fragment): SV40 enhancer and early promoter
   5276..5292    +  misc_feature   MCS (fragment): pBluescript multiple cloning site
   5341..5357    -  protein_bind   lac operator: The lac repressor binds to the lac operator to inhibit transcription in E. coli. This inhibition can be relieved by adding lactose or isopropyl-β-D-thiogalactopyranoside (IPTG). lac repressor encoded by lacI
   5365..5395    -  promoter       lac promoter: promoter for the E. coli lac operon
   5410..5431    -  protein_bind   CAP binding site: CAP binding activates transcription in the presence of cAMP. E. coli catabolite activator protein
   5444..5536    -  CDS            lacI (fragment): lac repressor; lacI; The lac repressor binds to the lac operator to inhibit transcription in E. coli. This inhibition can be relieved by adding lactose or isopropyl-β-D-thiogalactopyranoside (IPTG).
   5719..6307    -  rep_origin     ori: high-copy-number ColE1/pMB1/pBR322/pUC origin of replication
   6478..568     -  CDS            AmpR (across the origin): β-lactamase; bla; confers resistance to ampicillin, carbenicillin, and related antibiotics
