[The description below was written by a language model from this plasmid's Addgene catalogue record and pLannotate feature annotations shown in this document.]
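Description:
MLM2579 is a 6,770 bp mammalian expression plasmid that serves as a receiving backbone for building TALE transcriptional activators. The record gives the parental backbone as unknown (made in the depositing lab). It is propagated in E. coli through a high-copy ColE1/pUC-type origin and selected with ampicillin via the bla gene. The feature table also detects a separate SV40 early promoter–driven puromycin N-acetyltransferase cassette, followed by an annotated V5 tag and a bGH polyadenylation signal. This cassette should allow puromycin selection in transfected mammalian cells, although the catalogue entry does not mention it.

The payload is a single open reading frame under the human EF-1α promoter. According to the depositor's coordinates, it begins with a start codon and a nuclear localization signal. These are followed by the TALE N-terminal region, the C-terminal 0.5 repeat, the TALE C-terminal region, and the NF-κB p65 (RelA) activation domain, and the unit ends at an SV40 poly(A) signal. The automated annotation identifies the TALE segments as fragments of Xanthomonas AvrXa10 and AvrBs3, and it recognises only the distal part of the p65 segment.

The half repeat carries the NG repeat-variable diresidue, which specifies thymine, so this version suits target sites ending in T. No full repeat array is present. The short gap between the N-terminal segment and the half repeat is presumably where a custom array is inserted, though the record does not state the cloning method. Completed constructs bind a chosen DNA sequence and recruit p65 to activate endogenous human genes.
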