Addgene plasmid #43891: MLM2579
Purpose: Activation Domain: NF-kB; RVD of C-terminal 0.5 TALE repeat: NG (binds T)
Depositing lab: Keith Joung. Depositing organization: Massachusetts General Hospital. Publication: Robust, synergistic regulation of human gene expression using TALE activators. Maeder ML, Linder SJ, Reyon D, Angstman JF, Fu Y, Sander JD, Joung JK. Nat Methods. 2013 Feb 10. doi: 10.1038/nmeth.2366. PubMed 23396285.
Backbone
  Vector backbone: unknown
  Backbone manufacturer: Joung lab
  Vector type: TALE Transcriptional Activator Expression Vector
Growth in bacteria
  Bacterial resistance: Ampicillin, 100 μg/mL
  Growth temperature: 37°C
  Growth strain: XL1 Blue
  Copy number: Unknown
Gene/Insert
  Gene/Insert name: TALE-activator p65 backbone (alt name: RVD of C-terminal 0.5 TALE repeat: NG (binds T))
  Promoter: EF1alpha
  Cloning method: Unknown
  Sequencing primers: 5′ OMM718 (5’-ATGACGCAGTTCGGGATGAG-3’); 3′ OSQT38 (5’-TTCGGGAATACGGCGATTG-3’)
Terms and licenses: Academic/Nonprofit Terms; Industry Terms: Not Available to Industry
Depositor comments: Location of plasmid features: EF1a = 922-2106 start codon = 2119-2121 NLS = 2122-2165 N-term = 2166-2577 0.5 domain = 2592-2658 C-term = 2665-2949 p65 = 2959-3768 pA = 3775-3894
How to cite: MLM2579 was a gift from Keith Joung (Addgene plasmid # 43891 ; http://n2t.net/addgene:43891 ; RRID:Addgene_43891)
