>Addgene plasmid #43891 | MLM2579 | addgene partial sequence | sequence record 60210 | EF1a-F 5'-TCAAGCCTCAGACAGTGGTTC-3'
AGCGGCCGCCACCATGGCCCCCAAGAAGAAGAGGAAGGTGGGCATTCACCGCGGGGTACCTATGGTGGAC
TTGAGGACACTCGGTTATTCGCAACAGCAACAGGAGAAAATCAAGCCTAAGGTCAGGAGCACCGTCGCGC
AACACCACGAGGCGCTTGTGGGGCATGGCTTCACTCATGCGCATATTGTCGCGCTTTCACAGCACCCTGC
GGCGCTTGGGACGGTGGCTGTCAAATACCAAGATATGATTGCGGCCCTGCCCGAAGCCACGCACGAGGCA
ATTGTAGGGGTCGGTAAACAGTGGTCGGGAGCGCGAGCACTTGAGGCGCTGCTGACTGTGGCGGGTGAGC
TTAGGGGGCCTCCGCTCCAGCTCGACACCGGGCAGCTGCTGAAGATCGCGAAGAGAGGGGGAGTAACAGC
GGTAGAGGCAGTGCACGCCTGGCGCAATGCGCTCACCGGGGCCCCCTTGAACAGAGACGATCTAGAGCTA
GACGTCTCGCTGACACCCGAACAGGTGGTCGCCATTGCTAGCAACGGGGGAGGACGGCCAGCCTTGGAGA
GCATTGTGGCCCAGCTGTCCAGGCCGGACCCTGCCCTGGCCGCGTTAACCAACGACCACCTCGTCGCCTT
GGCCTGCCTCGGCGGACGTCCTGCGCTGGATGCAGTGAAAAAGGGATTGCCGCACGCGCCGGCCTTGATC
AAAAGAACCAATCGCCGTATTCCCGAACGCACATCCCATCGCGTTGCCGACCACGCGCAAGTGGTTCGCG
TGCTGGGTTTTTTCCAGTGCCACTCCCACCCAGCGCAAGCATTTGATGAC
