>Addgene plasmid #43891 | MLM2579 | addgene partial sequence | sequence record 60232 | pBabe3 5'-ACCCTAACTGACACACATTCC-3'
TAAGATACATTGATGAGTTTGGACAAACCACAACTAGAATGCAGTGAAAAAAATGCTTTATTTGTGAAAT
TTGTGATGCTATTGCTTTATTTGTAACCATTATAAGCTGCAATAAACAATTAATTAAGAGCTGATCTGAC
TCAGCAGGGCTGAGAAGTCCATGTCCGCAATGGAGGAGAAGTCTTCATCTCCTGAAAGGAGGCCATTGGG
GAGCCCCGGGGCCCCCAGTGGAGCAGGAGCTGGGTCGGGGGGCCTCTGGGCCCCTGTCACTAGGCGAGTT
ATAGCCTCAGGGTACTCCATCAGCATGGGCTCAGTTGTGTGGGGGGCCACAGGTATGCCCTGGTTCAGCA
GCTGCTGAAACTCGGAGTTATCGACGGATGCCAGGTCTGTGAACACAGCTGGGTCTGTGCTGTTGCCAAG
CAAGGCCCCCAGGTCTTCATCATCAAACTGCAGCTGCAGCAGGGCCTCTGACAGCGTTCCTTCCCCAGCC
TGGGTGGGCTTGGGGGCAGGTGGGGCCACAGCCTGAGGAGGGCCTGGGGCTAGGACTGGGACAGGGGCTG
GGGCCTGGGCCA
